Addgene plasmid #116633: pHAGE-PTEN-R233*
Purpose: Lentiviral expression of PTEN R233*
Depositing lab: Gordon Mills & Kenneth Scott. Depositing organization: Baylor College of Medicine. Publication: Systematic Functional Annotation of Somatic Mutations in Cancer. Ng PK, Li J, Jeong KJ, Shao S, Chen H, Tsang YH, Sengupta S, Wang Z, Bhavana VH, Tran R, Soewito S, Minussi DC, Moreno D, Kong K, Dogruluk T, Lu H, Gao J, Tokheim C, Zhou DC, Johnson AM, Zeng J, Ip CKM, Ju Z, Wester M, Yu S, Li Y, Vellano CP, Schultz N, Karchin R, Ding L, Lu Y, Cheung LWT, Chen K, Shaw KR, Meric-Bernstam F, Scott KL, Yi S, Sahni N, Liang H, Mills GB. Cancer Cell. 2018 Mar 12;33(3):450-462.e10. doi: 10.1016/j.ccell.2018.01.021. PubMed 29533785.
Backbone
  Vector backbone: pHAGE
  Vector type: Lentiviral
Growth in bacteria
  Bacterial resistance: Ampicillin, 100 μg/mL
  Growth temperature: 37°C
  Growth strain: Stbl3
  Copy number: High Copy
Gene/Insert
  Gene/Insert name: PTEN
  Species: H. sapiens (human)
  Mutation: R233*
  Entrez Gene: PTEN (a.k.a. 10q23del, BZS, CWS1, DEC, GLM2, MHAM, MMAC1, PTEN1, PTENbeta, PTENgama, TEP1)
  Cloning method: Gateway Cloning
Terms and licenses: Academic/Nonprofit Terms; Industry Terms: Not Available to Industry
How to cite: pHAGE-PTEN-R233* was a gift from Gordon Mills & Kenneth Scott (Addgene plasmid # 116633 ; http://n2t.net/addgene:116633 ; RRID:Addgene_116633)
