[The description below was written by a language model from this plasmid's Addgene catalogue record and the feature table of its GenBank file.]
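Description:
pHAGE-PTEN-R233* is a 9.6 kb HIV-1-based lentiviral expression plasmid built on the pHAGE backbone and carrying a human PTEN open reading frame with the nonsense mutation R233*, which introduces a premature stop codon at position 233. In bacteria it is maintained through a high-copy ColE1/pUC-type origin and selected with ampicillin via the bla gene. The viral portion contains a full-length LTR at the upstream end (labelled as a 3' LTR by the automated annotation, although it occupies the 5' position), the Psi packaging signal, the Rev response element for Rev-dependent nuclear export of the genomic RNA, the cPPT/CTS element, and a U3-deleted, self-inactivating 3' LTR that limits LTR-driven transcription after integration.

The expression cassette is driven by the constitutive human EF-1-alpha promoter, including its intron A. The PTEN insert was introduced by Gateway cloning and lies between attB1 and attB2 sites; the coding sequence itself is not annotated in the feature table. A V5 epitope tag sits downstream of attB2, but because the R233* allele terminates translation early, the truncated product would not be expected to carry the tag. An EMCV IRES then allows translation of puromycin N-acetyltransferase from the same transcript, so transduced mammalian cells can be selected with puromycin, and a WPRE enhances transcript expression. The construct is intended for lentiviral delivery and stable expression of this truncating PTEN variant, and it comes from a study that systematically annotated the functional effects of somatic mutations in cancer.
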