LOCUS       Exported 9604 bp ds-DNA circular SYN 13-MAY-2021
DEFINITION  Lentiviral expression of PTEN R233*.
ACCESSION   .
VERSION     .
KEYWORDS    pHAGE-PTEN-R233*
SOURCE      synthetic DNA construct
  ORGANISM  synthetic DNA construct
REFERENCE   1 (bases 1 to 9604)
  AUTHORS   Ng PK, Li J, Jeong KJ, Shao S, Chen H, Tsang YH, Sengupta S, Wang Z,
            Bhavana VH, Tran R, Soewito S, Minussi DC, Moreno D, Kong K,
            Dogruluk T, Lu H, Gao J, Tokheim C, Zhou DC, Johnson AM, Zeng J, Ip
            CKM, Ju Z, Wester M, Yu S, Li Y, Vellano CP, Schultz N, Karchin R,
            Ding L, Lu Y, Cheung LWT, Chen K, Shaw KR, Meric-Bernstam F, Scott
            KL, Yi S, Sahni N, Liang H, Mills GB
  TITLE     Systematic Functional Annotation of Somatic Mutations in Cancer.
  JOURNAL   Cancer Cell. 2018 Mar 12;33(3):450-462.e10. doi:
            10.1016/j.ccell.2018.01.021.
  PUBMED    29533785
REFERENCE   2 (bases 1 to 9604)
  AUTHORS   .
  TITLE     Direct Submission
  JOURNAL   Exported May 13, 2021 from SnapGene Server 1.1.58
            http://www.snapgene.com
FEATURES             Location/Qualifiers
     source          1..9604
                     /organism="synthetic DNA construct"
                     /mol_type="other DNA"
     LTR             1..634
                     /label=3' LTR
                     /note="3' long terminal repeat (LTR) from HIV-1"
     misc_feature    681..806
                     /label=HIV-1 Psi
                     /note="packaging signal of human immunodeficiency virus
                     type 1"
     misc_feature    1303..1536
                     /label=RRE
                     /note="The Rev response element (RRE) of HIV-1 allows for
                     Rev-dependent mRNA export from the nucleus to the
                     cytoplasm."
     CDS             1721..1765
                     /codon_start=1
                     /product="antigenic peptide corresponding to amino acids
                     655 to 669 of the HIV envelope protein gp41 (Lutje Hulsik
                     et al., 2013)"
                     /label=gp41 peptide
                     /note="recognized by the 2H10 single-chain llama nanobody"
                     /translation="KNEQELLELDKWASL"
     misc_feature    2058..2175
                     /label=cPPT/CTS
                     /note="central polypurine tract and central termination
                     sequence of HIV-1"
     promoter        2223..3401
                     /label=EF-1-alpha promoter
                     /note="strong constitutive promoter for human elongation
                     factor EF-1-alpha"
     intron          2454..3392
                     /label=EF-1-alpha intron A
                     /note="intron upstream of the start codon of human
                     EF-1-alpha"
     primer_bind     3349..3369
                     /label=EF1a-F
                     /note="Human elongation factor-1a promoter, forward primer"
     protein_bind    3421..3445
                     /gene="mutant version of attB"
                     /label=attB1
                     /bound_moiety="BP Clonase(TM)"
                     /note="recombination site for the Gateway(R) BP reaction"
     protein_bind    complement(4661..4685)
                     /gene="mutant version of attB"
                     /label=attB2
                     /bound_moiety="BP Clonase(TM)"
                     /note="recombination site for the Gateway(R) BP reaction"
     CDS             4738..4779
                     /codon_start=1
                     /product="epitope tag from simian virus 5"
                     /label=V5 tag
                     /translation="GKPIPNPLLGLDST"
     misc_feature    4800..5367
                     /label=IRES
                     /note="internal ribosome entry site (IRES) of the
                     encephalomyocarditis virus (EMCV)"
     misc_feature    4817..5369
                     /label=IRES
                     /note="internal ribosome entry site (IRES) of the
                     encephalomyocarditis virus (EMCV)"
     primer_bind     complement(4961..4978)
                     /label=IRES reverse
                     /note="IRES internal ribosome entry site, reverse primer.
                     Also called pCDH-rev"
     primer_bind     5188..5207
                     /label=IRES-F
                     /note="IRES internal ribosome entry site, forward primer"
     CDS             5381..5980
                     /codon_start=1
                     /gene="pac from Streptomyces alboniger"
                     /product="puromycin N-acetyltransferase"
                     /label=PuroR
                     /note="confers resistance to puromycin"
                     /translation="MTEYKPTVRLATRDDVPRAVRTLAAAFADYPATRHTVDPDRHIER
                     VTELQELFLTRVGLDIGKVWVADDGAAVAVWTTPESVEAGAVFAEIGPRMAELSGSRLA
                     AQQQMEGLLAPHRPKEPAWFLATVGVSPDHQGKGLGSAVVLPGVEAAERAGVPAFLETS
                     APRNLPFYERLGFTVTADVEVPEGPRTWCMTRKPGA"
     primer_bind     complement(5381..5400)
                     /label=Puro-R
                     /note="Puromycin resistance gene, reverse primer. Also
                     called puro-variant-R"
     primer_bind     5877..5897
                     /label=Puro-F
                     /note="Puromycin resistance gene, forward primer"
     misc_feature    5994..6582
                     /label=WPRE
                     /note="woodchuck hepatitis virus posttranscriptional
                     regulatory element"
     primer_bind     complement(6047..6067)
                     /label=WPRE-R
                     /note="WPRE, reverse primer"
     CDS             complement(6465..6476)
                     /codon_start=1
                     /product="Factor Xa recognition and cleavage site"
                     /label=Factor Xa site
                     /translation="IEGR"
     LTR             6657..6890
                     /label=3' LTR (Delta-U3)
                     /note="self-inactivating 3' long terminal repeat (LTR) from
                     HIV-1"
     primer_bind     complement(7009..7027)
                     /label=pBRforEco
                     /note="pBR322 vectors, upsteam of EcoRI site, forward
                     primer"
     promoter        7095..7199
                     /gene="bla"
                     /label=AmpR promoter
     CDS             7200..8060
                     /codon_start=1
                     /gene="bla"
                     /product="beta-lactamase"
                     /label=AmpR
                     /note="confers resistance to ampicillin, carbenicillin, and
                     related antibiotics"
                     /translation="MSIQHFRVALIPFFAAFCLPVFAHPETLVKVKDAEDQLGARVGYI
                     ELDLNSGKILESFRPEERFPMMSTFKVLLCGAVLSRVDAGQEQLGRRIHYSQNDLVEYS
                     PVTEKHLTDGMTVRELCSAAITMSDNTAANLLLTTIGGPKELTAFLHNMGDHVTRLDRW
                     EPELNEAIPNDERDTTMPVAMATTLRKLLTGELLTLASRQQLIDWMEADKVAGPLLRSA
                     LPAGWFIADKSGAGERGSRGIIAALGPDGKPSRIVVIYTTGSQATMDERNRQIAEIGAS
                     LIKHW"
     primer_bind     complement(7418..7437)
                     /label=Amp-R
                     /note="Ampicillin resistance gene, reverse primer"
     rep_origin      8231..8819
                     /direction=RIGHT
                     /label=ori
                     /note="high-copy-number ColE1/pMB1/pBR322/pUC origin of
                     replication"
     primer_bind     8720..8739
                     /label=pBR322ori-F
                     /note="pBR322 origin, forward primer"
     primer_bind     8973..8990
                     /label=L4440
                     /note="L4440 vector, forward primer"
     primer_bind     9082..9101
                     /label=SV40pro-F
                     /note="SV40 promoter/origin, forward primer"
     protein_bind    9230..9251
                     /label=CAP binding site
                     /bound_moiety="E. coli catabolite activator protein"
                     /note="CAP binding activates transcription in the presence
                     of cAMP."
     promoter        9266..9296
                     /label=lac promoter
                     /note="promoter for the E. coli lac operon"
     protein_bind    9304..9320
                     /label=lac operator
                     /bound_moiety="lac repressor encoded by lacI"
                     /note="The lac repressor binds to the lac operator to
                     inhibit transcription in E. coli. This inhibition can be
                     relieved by adding lactose or
                     isopropyl-beta-D-thiogalactopyranoside (IPTG)."
     primer_bind     9309..9331
                     /label=M13/pUC Reverse
                     /note="In lacZ gene"
     primer_bind     9328..9344
                     /label=M13 rev
                     /note="common sequencing primer, one of multiple similar
                     variants"
     primer_bind     9328..9344
                     /label=M13 Reverse
                     /note="In lacZ gene. Also called M13-rev"
     primer_bind     9394..9413
                     /label=EBV-rev
                     /note="SV40 polyA terminator, reverse primer"
ORIGIN
        1 tggaagggct aattcactcc caaagaagac aagatatcct tgatctgtgg atctaccaca
       61 cacaaggcta cttccctgat tagcagaact acacaccagg gccaggggtc agatatccac
      121 tgacctttgg atggtgctac aagctagtac cagttgagcc agataaggta gaagaggcca
      181 ataaaggaga gaacaccagc ttgttacacc ctgtgagcct gcatgggatg gatgacccgg
      241 agagagaagt gttagagtgg aggtttgaca gccgcctagc atttcatcac gtggcccgag
      301 agctgcatcc ggagtacttc aagaactgct gatatcgagc ttgctacaag ggactttccg
      361 ctggggactt tccagggagg cgtggcctgg gcgggactgg ggagtggcga gccctcagat
      421 cctgcatata agcagctgct ttttgcctgt actgggtctc tctggttaga ccagatctga
      481 gcctgggagc tctctggcta actagggaac ccactgctta agcctcaata aagcttgcct
      541 tgagtgcttc aagtagtgtg tgcccgtctg ttgtgtgact ctggtaacta gagatccctc
      601 agaccctttt agtcagtgtg gaaaatctct agcagtggcg cccgaacagg gacttgaaag
      661 cgaaagggaa accagaggag ctctctcgac gcaggactcg gcttgctgaa gcgcgcacgg
      721 caagaggcga ggggcggcga ctggtgagta cgccaaaaat tttgactagc ggaggctaga
      781 aggagagaga tgggtgcgag agcgtcagta ttaagcgggg gagaattaga tcgcgatggg
      841 aaaaaattcg gttaaggcca gggggaaaga aaaaatataa attaaaacat atagtatggg
      901 caagcaggga gctagaacga ttcgcagtta atcctggcct gttagaaaca tcagaaggct
      961 gtagacaaat actgggacag ctacaaccat cccttcagac aggatcagaa gaacttagat
     1021 cattatataa tacagtagca accctctatt gtgtgcatca aaggatagag ataaaagaca
     1081 ccaaggaagc tttagacaag atagaggaag agcaaaacaa aagtaagacc accgcacagc
     1141 aagcggccgg ccgctgatct tcagacctgg aggaggagat atgagggaca attggagaag
     1201 tgaattatat aaatataaag tagtaaaaat tgaaccatta ggagtagcac ccaccaaggc
     1261 aaagagaaga gtggtgcaga gagaaaaaag agcagtggga ataggagctt tgttccttgg
     1321 gttcttggga gcagcaggaa gcactatggg cgcagcgtca atgacgctga cggtacaggc
     1381 cagacaatta ttgtctggta tagtgcagca gcagaacaat ttgctgaggg ctattgaggc
     1441 gcaacagcat ctgttgcaac tcacagtctg gggcatcaag cagctccagg caagaatcct
     1501 ggctgtggaa agatacctaa aggatcaaca gctcctgggg atttggggtt gctctggaaa
     1561 actcatttgc accactgctg tgccttggaa tgctagttgg agtaataaat ctctggaaca
     1621 gatttggaat cacacgacct ggatggagtg ggacagagaa attaacaatt acacaagctt
     1681 aatacactcc ttaattgaag aatcgcaaaa ccagcaagaa aagaatgaac aagaattatt
     1741 ggaattagat aaatgggcaa gtttgtggaa ttggtttaac ataacaaatt ggctgtggta
     1801 tataaaatta ttcataatga tagtaggagg cttggtaggt ttaagaatag tttttgctgt
     1861 actttctata gtgaatagag ttaggcaggg atattcacca ttatcgtttc agacccacct
     1921 cccaaccccg aggggacccg acaggcccga aggaatagaa gaagaaggtg gagagagaga
     1981 cagagacaga tccattcgat tagtgaacgg atctcgacgg tatcgccgaa ttcacaaatg
     2041 gcagtattca tccacaattt taaaagaaaa ggggggattg gggggtacag tgcaggggaa
     2101 agaatagtag acataatagc aacagacata caaactaaag aattacaaaa acaaattaca
     2161 aaaattcaaa attttcgggt ttattacagg gacagcagag atccagtttg gactagtcgt
     2221 gaggctccgg tgcccgtcag tgggcagagc gcacatcgcc cacagtcccc gagaagttgg
     2281 ggggaggggt cggcaattga accggtgcct agagaaggtg gcgcggggta aactgggaaa
     2341 gtgatgtcgt gtactggctc cgcctttttc ccgagggtgg gggagaaccg tatataagtg
     2401 cagtagtcgc cgtgaacgtt ctttttcgca acgggtttgc cgccagaaca caggtaagtg
     2461 ccgtgtgtgg ttcccgcggg cctggcctct ttacgggtta tggcccttgc gtgccttgaa
     2521 ttacttccac ctggctgcag tacgtgattc ttgatcccga gcttcgggtt ggaagtgggt
     2581 gggagagttc gaggccttgc gcttaaggag ccccttcgcc tcgtgcttga gttgaggcct
     2641 ggcctgggcg ctggggccgc cgcgtgcgaa tctggtggca ccttcgcgcc tgtctcgctg
     2701 ctttcgataa gtctctagcc atttaaaatt tttgatgacc tgctgcgacg ctttttttct
     2761 ggcaagatag tcttgtaaat gcgggccaag atctgcacac tggtatttcg gtttttgggg
     2821 ccgcgggcgg cgacggggcc cgtgcgtccc agcgcacatg ttcggcgagg cggggcctgc
     2881 gagcgcggcc accgagaatc ggacgggggt agtctcaagc tggccggcct gctctggtgc
     2941 ctggcctcgc gccgccgtgt atcgccccgc cctgggcggc aaggctggcc cggtcggcac
     3001 cagttgcgtg agcggaaaga tggccgcttc ccggccctgc tgcagggagc tcaaaatgga
     3061 ggacgcggcg ctcgggagag cgggcgggtg agtcacccac acaaaggaaa agggcctttc
     3121 cgtcctcagc cgtcgcttca tgtgactcca cggagtaccg ggcgccgtcc aggcacctcg
     3181 attagttctc gagcttttgg agtacgtcgt ctttaggttg gggggagggg ttttatgcga
     3241 tggagtttcc ccacactgag tgggtggaga ctgaagttag gccagcttgg cacttgatgt
     3301 aattctcctt ggaatttgcc ctttttgagt ttggatcttg gttcattctc aagcctcaga
     3361 cagtggttca aagttttttt cttccatttc aggtgtcgtg aagcggccct gcagatatca
     3421 acaagtttgt acaaaaaagc aggcaccatg acagccatca tcaaagagat cgttagcaga
     3481 aacaaaagga gatatcaaga ggatggattc gacttagact tgacctatat ttatccaaac
     3541 attattgcta tgggatttcc tgcagaaaga cttgaaggcg tatacaggaa caatattgat
     3601 gatgtagtaa ggtttttgga ttcaaagcat aaaaaccatt acaagatata caatctttgt
     3661 gctgaaagac attatgacac cgccaaattt aattgcagag ttgcacaata tccttttgaa
     3721 gaccataacc caccacagct agaacttatc aaaccctttt gtgaagatct tgaccaatgg
     3781 ctaagtgaag atgacaatca tgttgcagca attcactgta aagctggaaa gggacgaact
     3841 ggtgtaatga tatgtgcata tttattacat cggggcaaat ttttaaaggc acaagaggcc
     3901 ctagatttct atggggaagt aaggaccaga gacaaaaagg gagtaactat tcccagtcag
     3961 aggcgctatg tgtattatta tagctacctg ttaaagaatc atctggatta tagaccagtg
     4021 gcactgttgt ttcacaagat gatgtttgaa actattccaa tgttcagtgg cggaacttgc
     4081 aatcctcagt ttgtggtctg ccagctaaag gtgaagatat attcctccaa ttcaggaccc
     4141 acatgacggg aagacaagtt catgtacttt gagttccctc agccgttacc tgtgtgtggt
     4201 gatatcaaag tagagttctt ccacaaacag aacaagatgc taaaaaagga caaaatgttt
     4261 cacttttggg taaatacatt cttcatacca ggaccagagg aaacctcaga aaaagtagaa
     4321 aatggaagtc tatgtgatca agaaatcgat agcatttgca gtatagagcg tgcagataat
     4381 gacaaggaat atctagtact tactttaaca aaaaatgatc ttgacaaagc aaataaagac
     4441 aaagccaacc gatacttttc tccaaatttt aaggtgaagc tgtacttcac aaaaacagta
     4501 gaggagccgt caaatccaga ggctagcagt tcaacttctg taacaccaga tgttagtgac
     4561 aatgaacctg atcattatag atattctgac accactgact ctgatccaga gaatgaacct
     4621 tttgatgaag atcagcatac acaaattaca aaagtctaga acccagcttt cttgtacaaa
     4681 gtggttgata tccagcacag tggcggccgc tcgagtctag agggcccgcg gttcgaaggt
     4741 aagcctatcc ctaaccctct cctcggtctc gattctacgc gtaccggtta gtaatgagat
     4801 ccctcccccc cccctaacgt tactggccga agccgcttgg aataaggccg gtgtgcgttt
     4861 gtctatatgt tattttccac catattgccg tcttttggca atgtgagggc ccggaaacct
     4921 ggccctgtct tcttgacgag cattcctagg ggtctttccc ctctcgccaa aggaatgcaa
     4981 ggtctgttga atgtcgtgaa ggaagcagtt cctctggaag cttcttgaag acaaacaacg
     5041 tctgtagcga ccctttgcag gcagcggaac cccccacctg gcgacaggtg cctctgcggc
     5101 caaaagccac gtgtataaga tacacctgca aaggcggcac aaccccagtg ccacgttgtg
     5161 agttggatag ttgtggaaag agtcaaatgg ctctcctcaa gcgtattcaa caaggggctg
     5221 aaggatgccc agaaggtacc ccattgtatg ggatctgatc tggggcctcg gtgcacatgc
     5281 tttacatgtg tttagtcgag gttaaaaaaa cgtctaggcc ccccgaacca cggggacgtg
     5341 gttttccttt gaaaaacacg atgataatat ggccacacat atgaccgagt acaagcccac
     5401 ggtgcgcctc gccacccgcg acgacgtccc cagggccgta cgcaccctcg ccgccgcgtt
     5461 cgccgactac cccgccacgc gccacaccgt cgatccggac cgccacatcg agcgggtcac
     5521 cgagctgcaa gaactcttcc tcacgcgcgt cgggctcgac atcggcaagg tgtgggtcgc
     5581 ggacgacggc gccgcggtgg cggtctggac cacgccggag agcgtcgaag cgggggcggt
     5641 gttcgccgag atcggcccgc gcatggccga gttgagcggt tcccggctgg ccgcgcagca
     5701 acagatggaa ggcctcctgg cgccgcaccg gcccaaggag cccgcgtggt tcctggccac
     5761 cgtcggcgtc tcgcccgacc accagggcaa gggtctgggc agcgccgtcg tgctccccgg
     5821 agtggaggcg gccgagcgcg ccggggtgcc cgccttcctg gagacctccg cgccccgcaa
     5881 cctccccttc tacgagcggc tcggcttcac cgtcaccgcc gacgtcgagg tgcccgaagg
     5941 accgcgcacc tggtgcatga cccgcaagcc cggtgcctaa atcgatagat cctaatcaac
     6001 ctctggatta caaaatttgt gaaagattga ctggtattct taactatgtt gctcctttta
     6061 cgctatgtgg atacgctgct ttaatgcctt tgtatcatgc tattgcttcc cgtatggctt
     6121 tcattttctc ctccttgtat aaatcctggt tgctgtctct ttatgaggag ttgtggcccg
     6181 ttgtcaggca acgtggcgtg gtgtgcactg tgtttgctga cgcaaccccc actggttggg
     6241 gcattgccac cacctgtcag ctcctttccg ggactttcgc tttccccctc cctattgcca
     6301 cggcggaact catcgccgcc tgccttgccc gctgctggac aggggctcgg ctgttgggca
     6361 ctgacaattc cgtggtgttg tcggggaaat catcgtcctt tccttggctg ctcgcctgtg
     6421 ttgccacctg gattctgcgc gggacgtcct tctgctacgt cccttcggcc ctcaatccag
     6481 cggaccttcc ttcccgcggc ctgctgccgg ctctgcggcc tcttccgcgt cttcgccttc
     6541 gccctcagac gagtcggatc tccctttggg ccgcctcccc gcctgagatc ctttaagacc
     6601 aatgacttac aaggcagctg tagatcttag ccacttttta aaagaaaagg ggggactgga
     6661 agggctaatt cactcccaac gaagacaaga tctgcttttt gcttgtactg ggtctctctg
     6721 gttagaccag atctgagcct gggagctctc tggctaacta gggaacccac tgcttaagcc
     6781 tcaataaagc ttgccttgag tgcttcaagt agtgtgtgcc cgtctgttgt gtgactctgg
     6841 taactagaga tccctcagac ccttttagtc agtgtggaaa atctctagca gtagtagttc
     6901 atgtcatctt attattcagt atttataact tgcaaagaaa tgaatatcag agagtgagag
     6961 gcccgggtta attaaggaaa gggctagatc attcttgaag acgaaagggc ctcgtgatac
     7021 gcctattttt ataggttaat gtcatgataa taatggtttc ttagacgtca ggtggcactt
     7081 ttcggggaaa tgtgcgcgga acccctattt gtttattttt ctaaatacat tcaaatatgt
     7141 atccgctcat gagacaataa ccctgataaa tgcttcaata atattgaaaa aggaagagta
     7201 tgagtattca acatttccgt gtcgccctta ttcccttttt tgcggcattt tgccttcctg
     7261 tttttgctca cccagaaacg ctggtgaaag taaaagatgc tgaagatcag ttgggtgcac
     7321 gagtgggtta catcgaactg gatctcaaca gcggtaagat ccttgagagt tttcgccccg
     7381 aagaacgttt tccaatgatg agcactttta aagttctgct atgtggcgcg gtattatccc
     7441 gtgttgacgc cgggcaagag caactcggtc gccgcataca ctattctcag aatgacttgg
     7501 ttgagtactc accagtcaca gaaaagcatc ttacggatgg catgacagta agagaattat
     7561 gcagtgctgc cataaccatg agtgataaca ctgcggccaa cttacttctg acaacgatcg
     7621 gaggaccgaa ggagctaacc gcttttttgc acaacatggg ggatcatgta actcgccttg
     7681 atcgttggga accggagctg aatgaagcca taccaaacga cgagcgtgac accacgatgc
     7741 ctgtagcaat ggcaacaacg ttgcgcaaac tattaactgg cgaactactt actctagctt
     7801 cccggcaaca attaatagac tggatggagg cggataaagt tgcaggacca cttctgcgct
     7861 cggcccttcc ggctggctgg tttattgctg ataaatctgg agccggtgag cgtgggtctc
     7921 gcggtatcat tgcagcactg gggccagatg gtaagccctc ccgtatcgta gttatctaca
     7981 cgacggggag tcaggcaact atggatgaac gaaatagaca gatcgctgag ataggtgcct
     8041 cactgattaa gcattggtaa ctgtcagacc aagtttactc atatatactt tagattgatt
     8101 taaaacttca tttttaattt aaaaggatct aggtgaagat cctttttgat aatctcatga
     8161 ccaaaatccc ttaacgtgag ttttcgttcc actgagcgtc agaccccgta gaaaagatca
     8221 aaggatcttc ttgagatcct ttttttctgc gcgtaatctg ctgcttgcaa acaaaaaaac
     8281 caccgctacc agcggtggtt tgtttgccgg atcaagagct accaactctt tttccgaagg
     8341 taactggctt cagcagagcg cagataccaa atactgttct tctagtgtag ccgtagttag
     8401 gccaccactt caagaactct gtagcaccgc ctacatacct cgctctgcta atcctgttac
     8461 cagtggctgc tgccagtggc gataagtcgt gtcttaccgg gttggactca agacgatagt
     8521 taccggataa ggcgcagcgg tcgggctgaa cggggggttc gtgcacacag cccagcttgg
     8581 agcgaacgac ctacaccgaa ctgagatacc tacagcgtga gctatgagaa agcgccacgc
     8641 ttcccgaagg gagaaaggcg gacaggtatc cggtaagcgg cagggtcgga acaggagagc
     8701 gcacgaggga gcttccaggg ggaaacgcct ggtatcttta tagtcctgtc gggtttcgcc
     8761 acctctgact tgagcgtcga tttttgtgat gctcgtcagg ggggcggagc ctatggaaaa
     8821 acgccagcaa cgcggccttt ttacggttcc tggccttttg ctggcctttt gctcacatgt
     8881 tctttcctgc gttatcccct gattctgtgg ataaccgtat taccgccttt gagtgagctg
     8941 ataccgctcg ccgcagccga acgaccgagc gcagcgagtc agtgagcgag gaagcggaag
     9001 agcgcccaat acgcaaaccg cctctccccg cgcgttggcc gattcattaa tgcagcaagc
     9061 tcatggctga ctaatttttt ttatttatgc agaggccgag gccgcctcgg cctctgagct
     9121 attccagaag tagtgaggag gcttttttgg aggcctaggc ttttgcaaaa agctccccgt
     9181 ggcacgacag gtttcccgac tggaaagcgg gcagtgagcg caacgcaatt aatgtgagtt
     9241 agctcactca ttaggcaccc caggctttac actttatgct tccggctcgt atgttgtgtg
     9301 gaattgtgag cggataacaa tttcacacag gaaacagcta tgacatgatt acgaatttca
     9361 caaataaagc atttttttca ctgcattcta gttgtggttt gtccaaactc atcaatgtat
     9421 cttatcatgt ctggatcaac tggataactc aagctaacca aaatcatccc aaacttccca
     9481 ccccataccc tattaccact gccaattacc tgtggtttca tttactctaa acctgtgatt
     9541 cctctgaatt attttcattt taaagaaatt gtatttgtta aatatgtact acaaacttag
     9601 tagt
//
